>Addgene plasmid #206447 | pAc5.1-mCherry-Nanos isoform B (JM154) | addgene full sequence | sequence record 407160 | Addgene NGS Result
CTTCAAGAATTAATTCTATATTCTAAAAACACAAATGATACTTCTAAAAAAAAATCATGAATGGCATCAA
CTCTGAATCAAATCTTTGCAGATGCACCTACTTCTCATTTCCACTGTCACATCATTTTTCCAGATCTCGC
TGCCTGTTATGTGGCCCACAAACCAAGACACGTTTTATGGCCATTAAAGCTGGCTGATCGTCGCCAAACA
CCAAATACATAATGAATATGTACACATTCGAGAAAGAAGCGATCAAAGAAGCGTCTTCGGGCGGAGTAGG
AGAATGCGGAGGAGAAGGAGAACGAGCTGATCTAGTATCTCTCCACAATCCAATGCCAACTGACCAACTG
GCCATATTCGGAGCAATTTGAAGCCAATTTCCATCGCCTGGCGATCGCTCCATTCTTGGCTATATGTTTT
TCACCGTTACCCGGGGCCATTTTCAAAGACTCGTCGGCAAGATAAGATTGTGTCACTCGCTGTCTCTCTT
CATTTGTCGAAGAATGCTGAGGAATTTCGCGATGACGTCGGCGAGTATTTTGAAGAATGAGAATAATTTG
TATTTATACGAAAATCAGTTAGTGGAATTTTCTACAAAAACATGTTATCTATAGATAATTTTGTTGCAAA
ATATGTTGACTATGACAAAGATTGTATGTATATACCTTTAATGTATTCTCATTTTCTTATGTATTTATAA
TGGCAATGATGATACTGATGATATTTTAAGATGATGCCAGACCAAAAGGCTTGAATTTCTGCGTCTTTTG
CCGAACGCAGTGCATGTGCAATTGTTGTTTTTTGGAATATTCAATTTTCGGACTGTCCGCTTTGATTTCA
GTTTCTTGGCTTATTCAAAAAGCAAAGTAAAGCCAAAAAAGCGAGATGGCAATACCAAATGCGGCAAAAC
GGTAGTGGAAGGAAAGGGGTGCGGGGCAGCGGAAGGAAGGGTGGGGCGGGGCGTGGCGGGGTCTGTGGCT
GGGCGCGACGTCACCGACGTTGGAGCCACTCCTTTGACCATGTGTGCGTGTGTGTATTATTCGTGTCTCG
CCACTCGCCGGTTGTTTTTTTCTTTTTATGCTGCGCTCTCTCTAGCGCCATCTCGCTTACGCATGCTCAA
CGCACCGCATGTTGCCGTTTCCTTTTATGCGTCATTTTGGCTCGAAATAGGCAATTATTTAAACAAAGAT
TAGTCAACGAAAACGCTAAAATAAATAAGTCTACAATATGGTTACTTATTGCCATGTGTGTGCAGCCAAC
GATAGCAACAAAAGCAACAACACAGGTGGCTTTCCCTCTTTCACTTTTTGTTTGCAAGCCGCGTGCGAGC
AAGACGGCACGACCGGCAAACGCAATTACGCTGACAAAGAGCAGACGAAGTTTTGGCGAAAAACATCAAG
GCGCCTGATACGAATGCATTTGCAATAACAATTGCGATATTTAATATTGTTTATGAAGCTGTTTGACTTC
AAAACACACAAAAAAAAAAATAAAACAAATTATTTGAAAGAGAATTAGGAATCGGACGCTTATCGTTAGG
GTAACAACAAGAAATGCTTACTGAGTCACAGCCTCTGGAAAACTGCCGCAAGCCAGAGAGAGAGAGAAAA
AGAGGGAGAGCAGCTTAGACCGCATGTGCTTGTGTGTGAGGCGTCTCTCTCTTCGTCTCTGTTGCGCAAA
CGCATAGACTGCACTGAAAAAATCGATTACCTATTTTTTATGAATGAATATTTGCACTATTACTATTCAA
AACTATTAAGATAGCAATCACATTCAATAGCCAAATACTATACCACCTGAGCGATGCAACGAAATGATCA
ATTTGAGCAAAAATGCTGCATATTTAGGACGGCATCATTATAGAAATGCTTCTTGCTGTGTACTTTTCTC
TCGTCTGGCAGCTGTTTCGCCGTTATTGTTAAAACCGGCTTAAGTTAGGTGTGTTTTCTACGACTAGTGA
ATGCCCTACTAGAAGATGTGTGTTGCACAAAATGTCCCTGGAATAACCAATTTGAAGTGCAGATAGCAGT
AAACGTAAGCTAATATGAATATTATTTAACTGTAATGTTTTAATATCGCTGGACATTACTAATAAACCCA
CTATAAACACATGTACATATGTATGTTTTGGCATACAATGAGTAGTTGGGGAAAAAATGTGTAAAAGCAC
CGTGACCATCACAGCATAAAGATAACCAGCTGAAGTATCGAATATGAGTAACCCCCAAATTGAATCACAT
GCCGCAACTGATAGGACCCATGGAAGTACACTCTTCATGGCGATATACAAGACACACACAAGCACGAACA
CCCAGTTGCGGAGGAAATTCTCCGTAAATGAAAACCCAATCGGCGAACAATTCATACCCATATATGGTAA
AAGTTTTGAACGCGACTTGAGAGCGGAGAGCATTGCGGCTGATAAGGTTTTAGCGCTAAGCGGGCTTTAT
AAAACGGGCTGCGGGACCAGTTTTCATATCACTACCGTTTGAGTTCTTGTGCTGTGTGGATACTCCTCCC
GACACAAAGCCGCTCCATCAGCCAGCAGTCGTCTAATCCAGAGACCCCGGATCGGGGTACCATGGTGAGC
AAGGGCGAGGAGGATAACATGGCCATCATCAAGGAGTTCATGCGCTTCAAGGTGCACATGGAGGGCTCCG
TGAACGGCCACGAGTTCGAGATCGAGGGCGAGGGCGAGGGCCGCCCCTACGAGGGCACCCAGACCGCCAA
GCTGAAGGTGACCAAGGGTGGCCCCCTGCCCTTCGCCTGGGACATCCTGTCCCCTCAGTTCATGTACGGC
TCCAAGGCCTACGTGAAGCACCCCGCCGACATCCCCGACTACTTGAAGCTGTCCTTCCCCGAGGGCTTCA
AGTGGGAGCGCGTGATGAACTTCGAGGACGGCGGCGTGGTGACCGTGACCCAGGACTCCTCCCTGCAGGA
CGGCGAGTTCATCTACAAGGTGAAGCTGCGCGGCACCAACTTCCCCTCCGACGGCCCCGTAATGCAGAAG
AAGACCATGGGCTGGGAGGCCTCCTCCGAGCGGATGTACCCCGAGGACGGCGCCCTGAAGGGCGAGATCA
AGCAGAGGCTGAAGCTGAAGGACGGCGGCCACTACGACGCTGAGGTCAAGACCACCTACAAGGCCAAGAA
GCCCGTGCAGCTGCCCGGCGCCTACAACGTCAACATCAAGTTGGACATCACCTCCCACAACGAGGACTAC
ACCATCGTGGAACAGTACGAACGCGCCGAGGGCCGCCACTCCACCGGCGGCATGGACGAGCTGTACAAGC
CAAGCTTGAATTCTGCAACGTGCATGTTCCGCAGCAACTTGGAGGGCAGTGGCGCAGCAGCAGATAACTT
TTCTGCTTTTCACGCCAGAGGAGGGCTCAACATTCTGGGCCTGCAGGACATGTATTTGGATACCAGTGGG
GCCAACTCGTCGGCCACTTTGAGTCCGCCCATTACGCCGGTGACCCCTGACCCGTCGACGTCTGCGCAGT
CGACGCACTTCCCTTTTCTGGCCGACAGCGCAGCCACCGCCAATTCGCTCCTTATGCAGCGACAGTACCA
CTACCACTTGCTGCTCCAGCAGCAGCAGCAACTGGCCATGGCGCAGCACCAATTGGCGCTGGCTGCATCA
GCGGCAGCGGCTAGTGCGAGTCACCAGCAAACGGACGAGATTGCGCGATCCTTGAAAATCTTTGCGCAGG
TGACGACGGGCGCAGCAGAAAATGCGGCTGGCTCGATGCAGGATGTGATGCAGGAGTTCGCGACCAATGG
CTATGCCAGCGATGATCTCGGTCGCATGTCCTACGGGAGTGCTCCGCCACAGGTGCAAATGCCACCGCAG
CAGCAGCATCAGCAACAGCAGGGGCTGCACCTGCCACTGGGCCGCAATCCTGCCCAGCTGCAGACCAATG
GCGGCAACTTAATGCCCATTCCACTCGCCACCCACTGGCTGAACAACTACCGGGAGCATCTGAACAACGT
GTGGCGAAACATGTCGTATATACCAGCCGCTCCCAATACAATGGGTTTGCAGGCCCAAACAGCGGCCACT
GTGTCCACCAATCTCGGCGTGGGAATGGGTCTGGGATTGCCCGTGCAGGGCGAACAGCTGCGCGGAGCTT
CCAATTCCAGTAACAATAATAACAACAACAAGGTGTACAAGCGTTACAACAGCAAGGCCAAAGAGATCAG
CCGCCACTGCGTCTTTTGTGAGAATAACAACGAACCAGAGGCGGTTATCAATAGCCACTCAGTGCGAGAT
AACTTTAACCGAGTGCTGTGCCCCAAACTACGCACCTACGTGTGCCCCATCTGCGGGGCATCTGGGGACT
CGGCGCACACGATTAAGTACTGCCCCAAGAAGCCGATCATCACCATGGAGGATGCGATCAAGGCGGAATC
GTTCCGCCTAGCCAAGAGCAGTTACTACAAGCAACAGATGAAGGTTTAGGCATGAGATATCCAGCACAGT
GGCGGCCGCTCGAGTCTAGAGGGCCCGCGGTTCGAAGGTAAGCCTATCCCTAACCCTCTCCTCGGTCTCG
ATTCTACGCGTACCGGTCATCATCACCATCACCATTGAGTTTAAACCCGCTGATCAGCCTCGACTGTGCC
TTCTAAGGCCTGAGCTCGCTGATCAGCCTCGATCGAGGATCCAGACATGATAAGATACATTGATGAGTTT
GGACAAACCACAACTAGAATGCAGTGAAAAAAATGCTTTATTTGTGAAATTTGTGATGCTATTGCTTTAT
TTGTAACCATTATAAGCTGCAATAAACAAGTTAACAACAACAATTGCATTCATTTTATGTTTCAGGTTCA
GGGGGAGGTGTGGGAGGTTTTTTAAAGCAAGTAAAACCTCTACAAATGTGGTATGGCTGATTATGATCAG
TCGACCGATGCCCTTGAGAGCCTTCAACCCAGTCAGCTCCTTCCGGTGGGCGCGGGGCATGACTATCGTC
GCCGCACTTATGACTGTCTTCTTTATCATGCAACTCGTAGGACAGGTGCCGGCAGCGCTCTGGGTCATTT
TCGGCGAGGACCGCTTTCGCTGGAGCGCGACGATGATCGGCCTGTCGCTTGCGGTATTCGGAATCTTGCA
CGCCCTCGCTCAAGCCTTCGTCACTGGTCCCGCCACCAAACGTTTCGGCGAGAAGCAGGCCATTATCGCC
GGCATGGCGGCCGACGCGCTGGGCTACGTCTTGCTGGCGTTCGCGACGCGAGGCTGGATGGCCTTCCCCA
TTATGATTCTTCTCGCTTCCGGCGGCATCGGGATGCCCGCGTTGCAGGCCATGCTGTCCAGGCAGGTAGA
TGACGACCATCAGGGACAGCTTCAAGGCCAGCAAAAGGCCAGGAACCGTAAAAAGGCCGCGTTGCTGGCG
TTTTTCCATAGGCTCCGCCCCCCTGACGAGCATCACAAAAATCGACGCTCAAGTCAGAGGTGGCGAAACC
CGACAGGACTATAAAGATACCAGGCGTTTCCCCCTGGAAGCTCCCTCGTGCGCTCTCCTGTTCCGACCCT
GCCGCTTACCGGATACCTGTCCGCCTTTCTCCCTTCGGGAAGCGTGGCGCTTTCTCATAGCTCACGCTGT
AGGTATCTCAGTTCGGTGTAGGTCGTTCGCTCCAAGCTGGGCTGTGTGCACGAACCCCCCGTTCAGCCCG
ACCGCTGCGCCTTATCCGGTAACTATCGTCTTGAGTCCAACCCGGTAAGACACGACTTATCGCCACTGGC
AGCAGCCACTGGTAACAGGATTAGCAGAGCGAGGTATGTAGGCGGTGCTACAGAGTTCTTGAAGTGGTGG
CCTAACTACGGCTACACTAGAAGGACAGTATTTGGTATCTGCGCTCTGCTGAAGCCAGTTACCTTCGGAA
AAAGAGTTGGTAGCTCTTGATCCGGCAAACAAACCACCGCTGGTAGCGGTGGTTTTTTTGTTTGCAAGCA
GCAGATTACGCGCAGAAAAAAAGGATCTCAAGAAGATCCTTTGATCTTTTCTACGGGGTCTGACGCTCAG
TGGAACGAAAACTCACGTTAAGGGATTTTGGTCATGAGATTATCAAAAAGGATCTTCACCTAGATCCTTT
TAAATTAAAAATGAAGTTTTAAATCAATCTAAAGTATATATGAGTAAACTTGGTCTGACAGTTACCAATG
CTTAATCAGTGAGGCACCTATCTCAGCGATCTGTCTATTTCGTTCATCCATAGTTGCCTGACTCCCCGTC
GTGTAGATAACTACGATACGGGAGGGCTTACCATCTGGCCCCAGTGCTGCAATGATACCGCGAGACCCAC
GCTCACCGGCTCCAGATTTATCAGCAATAAACCAGCCAGCCGGAAGGGCCGAGCGCAGAAGTGGTCCTGC
AACTTTATCCGCCTCCATCCAGTCTATTAATTGTTGCCGGGAAGCTAGAGTAAGTAGTTCGCCAGTTAAT
AGTTTGCGCAACGTTGTTGCCATTGCTGCAGGCATCGTGGTGTCACGCTCGTCGTTTGGTATGGCTTCAT
TCAGCTCCGGTTCCCAACGATCAAGGCGAGTTACATGATCCCCCATGTTGTGCAAAAAAGCGGTTAGCTC
CTTCGGTCCTCCGATCGTTGTCAGAAGTAAGTTGGCCGCAGTGTTATCACTCATGGTTATGGCAGCACTG
CATAATTCTCTTACTGTCATGCCATCCGTAAGATGCTTTTCTGTGACTGGTGAGTACTCAACCAAGTCAT
TCTGAGAATAGTGTATGCGGCGACCGAGTTGCTCTTGCCCGGCGTCAACACGGGATAATACCGCGCCACA
TAGCAGAACTTTAAAAGTGCTCATCATTGGAAAACGTTCTTCGGGGCGAAAACTCTCAAGGATCTTACCG
CTGTTGAGATCCAGTTCGATGTAACCCACTCGTGCACCCAACTGATCTTCAGCATCTTTTACTTTCACCA
GCGTTTCTGGGTGAGCAAAAACAGGAAGGCAAAATGCCGCAAAAAAGGGAATAAGGGCGACACGGAAATG
TTGAATACTCATACTCTTCCTTTTTCAATATTATTGAAGCATTTATCAGGGTTATTGTCTCATGAGCGGA
TACATATTTGAATGTATTTAGAAAAATAAACAAATAGGGGTTCCGCGCACATTTCCCCGAAAAGTGCCAC
CTGACGTCTAAGAAACCATTATTATCATGACATTAACCTATAAAAATAGGCGTATCACGAGGCCCTTTCG
T
Features (pLannotate 1.2.2; 10 found; start..end, strand, type, name):
     56..2565    +  promoter       Ac5 promoter: Drosophila melanogaster actin 5C promoter
   2582..3289    +  CDS            mCherry: mCherry is a basic (constitutively fluorescent) red fluorescent protein published in 2004, derived from Discosoma sp.. It is reported to be a very rapidly-maturing monomer with low acid sensitivity.
   3314..4456    +  CDS            nos: NANOS_DROME - Experimental evidence at protein level: Swiss-Prot protein existence level 1. Maternal RNA-binding protein that is required for germ cells proliferation and self-renewal. Acts by forming a complex with pum and brat that regulates translation and mRNA stability. The complex binds to the Nanos Response Element (NRE), a 16 bp sequence in the hb mRNA 3'-UTR and prevents its translation. Controls posterior development. Rescuing factor for the abdominal defect of posterior group mutants. The other posterior group genes are not required for nanos function but rather play a role in local
   4517..4558    +  CDS            V5 tag: epitope tag from simian virus 5
   4658..4792    -  polyA_signal   SV40 poly(A) signal: SV40 polyadenylation signal
   4815..4899    -  CDS            large T antigen (fragment): large T antigen from SV40 (simian virus 40)
   4900..5347    +  CDS            TcR (fragment): tetracycline efflux protein; tet; confers resistance to tetracycline
   5393..5981    -  rep_origin     ori: high-copy-number ColE1/pMB1/pBR322/pUC origin of replication
   6152..7012    -  CDS            AmpR: β-lactamase; bla; confers resistance to ampicillin, carbenicillin, and related antibiotics
   7013..7117    -  promoter       AmpR promoter: bla
