[The description below was written by a language model from this plasmid's Addgene catalogue record and pLannotate feature annotations shown in this document.]
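Description:
pAc5.1-mCherry-Nanos isoform B (JM154) is an insect-cell expression plasmid of about 7.2 kb, built on a modified pAc5.1 backbone (recorded as T7-pAc5.1 mCherry FspAI). It produces fluorescently tagged Drosophila melanogaster Nanos in Schneider cells. In bacteria it is maintained through a high-copy ColE1/pUC-type origin and selected with ampicillin via the β-lactamase gene and its native bla promoter. The annotation also picks up a short tetracycline-resistance fragment and a piece of SV40 large T antigen. These appear to be non-functional backbone remnants rather than working markers. No selectable marker for insect cells is annotated, which is consistent with transient transfection.

The expression cassette is driven by the Drosophila actin 5C (Ac5) promoter, a strong constitutive promoter in fly cell lines. It is followed by the mCherry coding sequence and then the nos open reading frame, giving an N-terminal mCherry–Nanos fusion (isoform B, according to the plasmid name). An SV40 polyadenylation signal lies downstream to terminate the transcript. A V5 epitope sequence inherited from pAc5.1 sits after the nos coding region, but the record does not say whether it is read in frame or cut off by a stop codon, and only mCherry is listed as a tag. The backbone name suggests a T7 promoter, yet none is annotated in the feature table.

Nanos is a maternal RNA-binding protein that acts with Pumilio and Brat to repress translation of targets such as hunchback mRNA. The stated purpose is imaging of Nanos in Schneider cells. The associated work describes a colocalization assay for detecting direct protein–protein interactions, in which a red-fluorescent fusion like this one would be visualised alongside candidate partners.
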