Addgene plasmid #206447: pAc5.1-mCherry-Nanos isoform B (JM154)
Purpose: Nanos expression in Schneider cells for imaging
Depositing lab: Mandy Jeske. Depositing organization: Universitaet Heidelberg. Publication: ReLo is a simple and rapid colocalization assay to identify and characterize direct protein-protein interactions. Salgania HK, Metz J, Jeske M. Nat Commun. 2024 Apr 3;15(1):2875. doi: 10.1038/s41467-024-47233-4. PubMed 38570497.
Backbone
  Vector backbone: T7-pAc5.1 mCherry FspAI
  Vector type: Insect Expression
Growth in bacteria
  Bacterial resistance: Ampicillin, 100 μg/mL
  Growth temperature: 37°C
  Growth strain: DH5alpha
  Copy number: High Copy
Gene/Insert
  Gene/Insert name: Nanos
  Species: D. melanogaster (fly)
  Entrez Gene: nos (a.k.a. Dmel_CG5637, CG5637, DRONANOS, Dmel\CG5637, Dronanos, NANOS, NOS, Nanos, Nos, l(3)07117, l(3)j3B6, l(3)j4B6, nNOS)
  Tag / fusion protein: mCherry (N terminal on insert)
  Cloning method: Restriction Enzyme; 5′ cloning site Unknown (unknown if destroyed)
Terms and licenses: Academic/Nonprofit Terms; Industry Terms: Not Available to Industry
Depositor comments: Please visit https://www.biorxiv.org/content/10.1101/2022.03.04.482790v2 for bioRxiv preprint.
How to cite: pAc5.1-mCherry-Nanos isoform B (JM154) was a gift from Mandy Jeske (Addgene plasmid # 206447 ; http://n2t.net/addgene:206447 ; RRID:Addgene_206447)
